# Supplementary material for: Recombinant TP-84 Bacteriophage Glycosylase–Depolymerase Confers Activity against Thermostable Geobacillus stearothermophilus via Capsule Degradation
Source: Int J Mol Sci. 2024 Jan 5;25(2):722. doi: 10.3390/ijms25020722 (PMC10815759; doi:10.3390/ijms25020722)
Supplement: Supplementary file 1 [file ijms-25-00722-s001.zip › Supplementary File S1_pET21-TP84_26.gbk]

LOCUS       Supplementary_fi        8363 bp DNA     circular SYN 17-NOV-2023
DEFINITION  .
ACCESSION   .
VERSION     .
KEYWORDS    pET21d(+)_TP84_26
SOURCE      synthetic DNA construct
  ORGANISM  synthetic DNA construct
REFERENCE   1  (bases 1 to 8363)
  AUTHORS   Agnieszka Ozog
  TITLE     Direct Submission
  JOURNAL   Exported Jan 4, 2024 from SnapGene 7.0.3
            https://www.snapgene.com
FEATURES             Location/Qualifiers
     source          1..8363
                     /mol_type="other DNA"
                     /organism="synthetic DNA construct"
     source          108..3083
                     /note="color: #ffffff"
     promoter        21..39
                     /label=T7 promoter
                     /note="promoter for bacteriophage T7 RNA polymerase"
                     /note="color: #ffffff; direction: RIGHT"
     protein_bind    40..64
                     /label=lac operator
                     /bound_moiety="lac repressor encoded by lacI"
                     /note="The lac repressor binds to the lac operator to 
                     inhibit transcription in E. coli. This inhibition can be 
                     relieved by adding lactose or 
                     isopropyl-beta-D-thiogalactopyranoside (IPTG)."
                     /note="color: #31849b"
     RBS             79..101
                     /note="efficient ribosome binding site from bacteriophage 
                     T7 gene 10 (Olins and Rangwala, 1989)"
                     /note="color: #a6acb3"
     CDS             108..3083
                     /codon_start=1
                     /label=TP84_26 capsule depolymerase
                     /note="color: #cc99ff"
                     /translation="MTKQKRVMTWSLRIQNDDYRHDIERYGNKITSIGFHEFNVDAQGR
                     IAIYRLGPQKDAQGSFTSFTDATTYDRYAPGRTLWPNYIEKDMKRWPHIEYYMQFVIFG
                     PETVSRLLDSQTAQDNFINNLKTVVARFRKDQNGNDLGYTGIEIDCEGSFSDSKWDTRA
                     GDDVKYINLLKRIKNEVIIDANPDFKLRINAHAMWGDGIPDYYRFHNYKLFAESTDKNG
                     NPLLDEVQIMTYDFSWSGSAPGPSTPLWWMRNVAEWVKQCFDPSVNPNAKCTIDNVYLG
                     GAGYGRRWPIHSDDNWGSTVTYRDLVDWQNGYLIHHLGGGQLADQDFIPLNAFNDPNSD
                     NQIMLMHQYDYFKARHMKRYDSMGQTTVRVSEYNGIEYATAYSKTQHAKISGLAGVTGV
                     KGVSEPTHNLSPYDNPKRGETVTIDFGNGQSYTFQAYQTKRVPYVPTAIKDANGKITGY
                     ACQLSEQPETVLTYTLNVPQAGTYKIGAIVSFPFYNYTKLGGHINGAPFTIGGDNLPDY
                     YPMMFKACHIWDLGTHSLNAGANTITIEGPMSAHGTIIFGFFACQSLTLEVIGGYMDCE
                     STIYPYKKRDGSDARLPAQFALTSEVLQQSPRPVIMWEDVFRQYLNDEFVQQYGLEATT
                     YYRLTGQKKDYGGGTIEEWTDDVLTGCYALVDNGFTQGHWPVETDENGTACARFRPNDP
                     KNNGVTSGQLVLNYTYKTTNISCEVQFKVKSGRRAGIRFASTGPGDGYVFLIDYQTQEA
                     MMFYETAGSSQLVASASLGDRRADYDELITLKVLVNNGKCRCYFGNVMFFMDMNLPHMS
                     PGGIGFVATNCDAYLYKLSIGTTERWETLERFSVIIDGQEYKMGEISRPGINRDQWGFL
                     IYSGFNEYNTREVLPDGSRPEISLDYVFKPIHVPSWTGKKKITIKLIDAGLWYKQLYIG
                     DANGMSIAYAGDEESFDRAMNIAVHEYGCKGIGLWVLGQADPRIFETLPDVVPWHPDPN
                     EN"
     CDS             3111..3128
                     /codon_start=1
                     /product="6xHis affinity tag"
                     /label=6xHis
                     /note="color: #cc99b2"
                     /translation="HHHHHH"
     terminator      3195..3242
                     /label=T7 terminator
                     /note="transcription terminator for bacteriophage T7 RNA 
                     polymerase"
                     /note="color: #ffffff"
     rep_origin      3279..3734
                     /direction=RIGHT
                     /label=f1 ori
                     /note="f1 bacteriophage origin of replication; arrow 
                     indicates direction of (+) strand synthesis"
                     /note="color: #ffff00"
     promoter        3761..3865
                     /gene="bla"
                     /label=AmpR promoter
                     /note="color: #ffffff; direction: RIGHT"
     CDS             3866..4726
                     /codon_start=1
                     /gene="bla"
                     /product="beta-lactamase"
                     /label=AmpR
                     /note="confers resistance to ampicillin, carbenicillin, and
                     related antibiotics"
                     /note="This feature has 2 segments:
                        1: 3866 .. 3934 / #ccffcc / signal sequence
                        2: 3935 .. 4726 / #ccffcc
                     Cleavage site after base 3934"
                     /translation="MSIQHFRVALIPFFAAFCLPVFAHPETLVKVKDAEDQLGARVGYI
                     ELDLNSGKILESFRPEERFPMMSTFKVLLCGAVLSRIDAGQEQLGRRIHYSQNDLVEYS
                     PVTEKHLTDGMTVRELCSAAITMSDNTAANLLLTTIGGPKELTAFLHNMGDHVTRLDRW
                     EPELNEAIPNDERDTTMPAAMATTLRKLLTGELLTLASRQQLIDWMEADKVAGPLLRSA
                     LPAGWFIADKSGAGERGSRGIIAALGPDGKPSRIVVIYTTGSQATMDERNRQIAEIGAS
                     LIKHW"
     rep_origin      4897..5485
                     /direction=RIGHT
                     /label=ori
                     /note="high-copy-number ColE1/pMB1/pBR322/pUC origin of 
                     replication"
                     /note="color: #ffff00"
     misc_feature    5671..5813
                     /label=bom
                     /note="basis of mobility region from pBR322"
                     /note="color: #a6acb3"
     CDS             complement(5915..6106)
                     /codon_start=1
                     /gene="rop"
                     /product="Rop protein, which maintains plasmids at low copy
                     number"
                     /label=rop
                     /note="color: #993366"
                     /translation="MTKQEKTALNMARFIRSQTLTLLEKLNELDADEQADICESLHDHA
                     DELYRSCLARFGDDGENL"
     CDS             complement(6915..7997)
                     /codon_start=1
                     /gene="lacI"
                     /product="lac repressor"
                     /label=lacI
                     /note="The lac repressor binds to the lac operator to 
                     inhibit transcription in E. coli. This inhibition can be 
                     relieved by adding lactose or 
                     isopropyl-beta-D-thiogalactopyranoside (IPTG)."
                     /note="color: #993366"
                     /translation="MKPVTLYDVAEYAGVSYQTVSRVVNQASHVSAKTREKVEAAMAEL
                     NYIPNRVAQQLAGKQSLLIGVATSSLALHAPSQIVAAIKSRADQLGASVVVSMVERSGV
                     EACKAAVHNLLAQRVSGLIINYPLDDQDAIAVEAACTNVPALFLDVSDQTPINSIIFSH
                     EDGTRLGVEHLVALGHQQIALLAGPLSSVSARLRLAGWHKYLTRNQIQPIAEREGDWSA
                     MSGFQQTMQMLNEGIVPTAMLVANDQMALGAMRAITESGLRVGADISVVGYDDTEDSSC
                     YIPPLTTIKQDFRLLGQTSVDRLLQLSQGQAVKGNQLLPVSLVKRKTTLAPNTQTASPR
                     ALADSLMQLARQVSRLESGQ"
     promoter        complement(7998..8075)
                     /gene="lacI"
                     /label=lacI promoter
                     /note="color: #ffffff; direction: LEFT"
ORIGIN
        1 agatctcgat cccgcgaaat taatacgact cactataggg gaattgtgag cggataacaa
       61 ttcccctcta gaaataattt tgtttaactt taagaaggag atataccatg acgaaacaaa
      121 aacgtgtgat gacatggtca ctgcggattc aaaacgatga ctatcgacac gacatcgaac
      181 gttatggaaa caagatcaca tcgatcggat tccatgaatt caatgtcgat gcacagggcc
      241 ggatcgccat ctatcgtcta gggccacaaa aggatgcaca gggatcgttc acatccttca
      301 cagatgccac cacatatgat cgttatgcgc cagggcggac attatggccg aattacatcg
      361 aaaaagacat gaagcggtgg ccgcatatcg aatattacat gcagtttgtt atattcggtc
      421 cagaaacggt gtcacgactg ctggattcac aaacggcgca ggataacttt atcaacaatc
      481 tgaaaacggt cgtggccaga ttccgaaagg atcagaacgg aaatgatctg ggatacaccg
      541 ggatcgaaat cgactgcgaa ggatcattca gtgattcgaa atgggataca cgcgccgggg
      601 atgatgtgaa gtatatcaat ctattgaaac ggattaaaaa tgaagtgatc atcgatgcga
      661 atccagattt taaattacgg atcaacgcac atgcgatgtg gggcgatgga atcccggatt
      721 attatcgatt ccataactat aaattgtttg ccgaatccac cgataaaaac ggaaatccgt
      781 tgctggatga agtgcagatc atgacgtatg acttttcctg gtctggatct gcgccagggc
      841 catcgacacc attgtggtgg atgcgaaatg tggccgaatg ggtgaaacag tgttttgatc
      901 catcggtgaa tccgaacgca aaatgcacga ttgacaatgt gtatctgggc ggcgcagggt
      961 atggccgcag atggccgatt cattcggatg ataactgggg atcgacagtg acatatcggg
     1021 atctcgttga ctggcaaaac ggttatttga tccaccacct gggcggcggc caactggcag
     1081 accaggattt tatcccttta aatgcgttta atgatccaaa cagtgacaac cagatcatgc
     1141 tgatgcatca atatgactat ttcaaagcgc gtcacatgaa gcgatatgat tcgatggggc
     1201 agacgacagt gcgtgtatcc gaatataacg gcatcgaata tgcaacggcc tattcaaaga
     1261 cgcaacatgc taaaattagc ggtctggcag gggtgacagg ggtgaaaggt gtcagcgaac
     1321 cgacacacaa cctttcacca tatgataatc cgaaacgcgg tgaaacagtc accattgatt
     1381 ttgggaatgg ccagtcatac acattccagg cataccaaac gaaacgtgtg ccgtatgtac
     1441 cgacagcaat caaagatgca aacggaaaaa taacaggata tgcgtgtcag ttatccgaac
     1501 agccagaaac tgttttgaca tacacgttaa atgtgccgca agctggaaca tacaagatcg
     1561 gcgcaattgt gtcatttcca ttttataact atacgaaact aggtggacac ataaatggcg
     1621 caccattcac gatcggcggc gacaatttac cagactatta tccgatgatg ttcaaagcat
     1681 gtcacatctg ggatcttggc acacattcat tgaacgccgg agcaaacacc atcacgatcg
     1741 aagggcctat gtctgcacat ggcacgatca ttttcggctt ttttgcgtgt caatcactga
     1801 cactggaagt gatcggcgga tatatggact gcgaatcgac aatatatcct tacaaaaaac
     1861 gtgatggatc agatgccaga ctgcctgcac aattcgcact gacatcggaa gtattgcaac
     1921 aatcgccgcg gccagtgatc atgtgggaag atgtattcag acagtatttg aatgatgaat
     1981 ttgttcaaca atacggcctg gaagctacaa cctattacag attgacagga cagaaaaaag
     2041 actatggcgg cggcacgatt gaagaatgga cagatgacgt gctgactgga tgttatgcgc
     2101 tagtggacaa cggattcaca caaggtcact ggccagtgga aacagacgaa aacggcacag
     2161 cgtgtgcaag attccggcct aatgatccga aaaacaacgg tgtgacatct ggacagttag
     2221 ttttgaatta cacatataaa accacgaaca tttcctgcga agtgcaattc aaagtgaaat
     2281 cgggtagacg cgccgggatc agattcgcat ccactggacc aggggatgga tatgtctttt
     2341 taatcgatta tcaaacacag gaagccatga tgttctatga aaccgctgga tcatcgcaac
     2401 tggtggccag tgcatccctg ggggatagaa gggccgacta tgatgaattg atcacattga
     2461 aagtcctggt caataacgga aaatgtcggt gctatttcgg caacgtgatg ttctttatgg
     2521 atatgaatct gccgcacatg tcgccaggcg gcatcggatt cgtggcaaca aattgcgatg
     2581 cctatctata taaactatcc atcggaacga ctgaacgatg ggaaacactt gaacgattca
     2641 gtgtcatcat cgatggccag gaatataaga tgggcgaaat cagcagaccg ggaatcaacc
     2701 gggatcagtg gggatttttg atatattctg gattcaatga atacaacacc agggaagtcc
     2761 tgccggatgg atcgcggcca gaaatcagtc tggactatgt atttaaaccg atccatgtgc
     2821 catcctggac cgggaaaaag aagatcacga tcaagctgat cgatgccggg ctatggtata
     2881 aacagctata catcggcgat gcaaacggca tgtcgatcgc atacgcaggg gatgaagaat
     2941 cgttcgacag ggcgatgaac atcgcggtgc atgaatatgg atgcaaaggg atcggtttgt
     3001 gggtattagg tcaagcagat ccgcgcatct ttgaaacatt gccggatgta gtgccgtggc
     3061 atccagatcc gaacgaaaac taagtcgaca agcttgcggc cgcactcgag caccaccacc
     3121 accaccactg agatccggct gctaacaaag cccgaaagga agctgagttg gctgctgcca
     3181 ccgctgagca ataactagca taaccccttg gggcctctaa acgggtcttg aggggttttt
     3241 tgctgaaagg aggaactata tccggattgg cgaatgggnn nnnnnnnnnn nnnnnnnnnn
     3301 nnnnnnnnnn nnnnnnnnnn nnnnnnnnnn nnnnnnnnnn nnnnnnnnnn nnnnnnnnnn
     3361 nnnnnnnnnn nnnnnnnnnn nnnnnnnnnn nnnnnnnnnn nncnnnnnnn nnnnnnnnnn
     3421 nnnnnnnnnn nnnnnnnnnn nnnnnnnnnn nnnnnnnnnn nnnnnnnnnn nnnnnnnnnn
     3481 nnnnnnnnnn nnnnannnnn nnnnnnnnnn nnnnnnnnnn nnnnnnnnnn nnnnnnnnnn
     3541 nnnncctttg acgttggagt ccacgttctt taatagtgga ctcttgttcc aaactggaac
     3601 aacactcaac cctatctcgg tctattcttt tgatttataa gggattttgc cgatttcggc
     3661 ctattggtta aaaaatgagc tgatttaaca aaaatttaac gcgaatttta acaaaatatt
     3721 aacgtttaca atttcaggtg gcacttttcg gggaaatgtg cgcggaaccc ctatttgttt
     3781 atttttctaa atacattcaa atatgtatcc gctcatgaga caataaccct gataaatgct
     3841 tcaataatat tgaaaaagga agagtatgag tattcaacat ttccgtgtcg cccttattcc
     3901 cttttttgcg gcattttgcc ttcctgtttt tgctcaccca gaaacgctgg tgaaagtaaa
     3961 agatgctgaa gatcagttgg gtgcacgagt gggttacatc gaactggatc tcaacagcgg
     4021 taagatcctt gagagttttc gccccgaaga acgttttcca atgatgagca cttttaaagt
     4081 tctgctatgt ggcgcggtat tatcccgtat tgacgccggg caagagcaac tcggtcgccg
     4141 catacactat tctcagaatg acttggttga gtactcacca gtcacagaaa agcatcttac
     4201 ggatggcatg acagtaagag aattatgcag tgctgccata accatgagtg ataacactgc
     4261 ggccaactta cttctgacaa cgatcggagg accgaaggag ctaaccgctt ttttgcacaa
     4321 catgggggat catgtaactc gccttgatcg ttgggaaccg gagctgaatg aagccatacc
     4381 aaacgacgag cgtgacacca cgatgcctgc agcaatggca acaacgttgc gcaaactatt
     4441 aactggcgaa ctacttactc tagcttcccg gcaacaatta atagactgga tggaggcgga
     4501 taaagttgca ggaccacttc tgcgctcggc ccttccggct ggctggttta ttgctgataa
     4561 atctggagcc ggtgagcgtg ggtctcgcgg tatcattgca gcactggggc cagatggtaa
     4621 gccctcccgt atcgtagtta tctacacgac ggggagtcag gcaactatgg atgaacgaaa
     4681 tagacagatc gctgagatag gtgcctcact gattaagcat tggtaactgt cagaccaagt
     4741 ttactcatat atactttaga ttgatttaaa acttcatttt taatttaaaa ggatctaggt
     4801 gaagatcctt tttgataatc tcatgaccaa aatcccttaa cgtgagtttt cgttccactg
     4861 agcgtcagac cccgtagaaa agatcaaagg atcttcttga gatccttttt ttctgcgcgt
     4921 aatctgctgc ttgcaaacaa aaaaaccacc gctaccagcg gtggtttgtt tgccggatca
     4981 agagctacca actctttttc cgaaggtaac tggcttcagc agagcgcaga taccaaatac
     5041 tgtccttcta gtgtagccgt agttaggcca ccacttcaag aactctgtag caccgcctac
     5101 atacctcgct ctgctaatcc tgttaccagt ggctgctgcc agtggcgata agtcgtgtct
     5161 taccgggttg gactcaagac gatagttacc ggataaggcg cagcggtcgg gctgaacggg
     5221 gggttcgtgc acacagccca gcttggagcg aacgacctac accgaactga gatacctaca
     5281 gcgtgagcta tgagaaagcg ccacgcttcc cgaagggaga aaggcggaca ggtatccggt
     5341 aagcggcagg gtcggaacag gagagcgcac gagggagctt ccagggggaa acgcctggta
     5401 tctttatagt cctgtcgggt ttcgccacct ctgacttgag cgtcgatttt tgtgatgctc
     5461 gtcagggggg cggagcctat ggaaaaacgc cagcaacgcg gcctttttac ggttcctggc
     5521 cttttgctgg ccttttgctc acatgttctt tcctgcgtta tcccctgatt ctgtggataa
     5581 ccgtattacc gcctttgagt gagctgatac cgctcgccgc agccgaacga ccgagcgcag
     5641 cgagtcagtg agcgaggaag cggaagagcg cctgatgcgg tattttctcc ttacgcatct
     5701 gtgcggtatt tcacaccgca tatatggtgc actctcagta caatctgctc tgatgccgca
     5761 tagttaagcc agtatacact ccgctatcgc tacgtgactg ggtcatggct gcgccccgac
     5821 acccgccaac acccgctgac gcgccctgac gggcttgtct gctcccggca tccgcttaca
     5881 gacaagctgt gaccgtctcc gggagctgca tgtgtcagag gttttcaccg tcatcaccga
     5941 aacgcgcgag gcagctgcgg taaagctcat cagcgtggtc gtgaagcgat tcacagatgt
     6001 ctgcctgttc atccgcgtcc agctcgttga gtttctccag aagcgttaat gtctggcttc
     6061 tgataaagcg ggccatgtta agggcggttt tttcctgttt ggtcactgat gcctccgtgt
     6121 aagggggatt tctgttcatg ggggtaatga taccgatgaa acgagagagg atgctcacga
     6181 tacgggttac tgatgatgaa catgcccggt tactggaacg ttgtgagggt aaacaactgg
     6241 cggtatggat gcggcgggac cagagaaaaa tcactcaggg tcaatgccag cgcttcgtta
     6301 atacagatgt aggtgttcca cagggtagcc agcagcatcc tgcgatgcag atccggaaca
     6361 taatggtgca gggcgctgac ttccgcgttt ccagacttta cgaaacacgg aaaccgaaga
     6421 ccattcatgt tgttgctcag gtcgcagacg ttttgcagca gcagtcgctt cacgttcgct
     6481 cgcgtatcgg tgattcattc tgctaaccag taaggcaacc ccgccagcct agccgggtcc
     6541 tcaacgacag gagcacgatc atgcgcaccc gtggggccgc catgccggcg ataatggcct
     6601 gcttctcgcc gaaacgtttg gtggcgggac cagtgacgaa ggcttgagcg agggcgtgca
     6661 agattccgaa taccgcaagc gacaggccga tcatcgtcgc gctccagcga aagcggtcct
     6721 cgccgaaaat gacccagagc gctgccggca cctgtcctac gagttgcatg ataaagaaga
     6781 cagtcataag tgcggcgacg atagtcatgc cccgcgccca ccggaaggag ctgactgggt
     6841 tgaaggctct caagggcatc ggtcgagatc ccggtgccta atgagtgagc taacttacat
     6901 taattgcgtt gcgctcactg cccgctttcc agtcgggaaa cctgtcgtgc cagctgcatt
     6961 aatgaatcgg ccaacgcgcg gggagaggcg gtttgcgtat tgggcgccag ggtggttttt
     7021 cttttcacca gtgagacggg caacagctga ttgcccttca ccgcctggcc ctgagagagt
     7081 tgcagcaagc ggtccacgct ggtttgcccc agcaggcgaa aatcctgttt gatggtggtt
     7141 aacggcggga tataacatga gctgtcttcg gtatcgtcgt atcccactac cgagatatcc
     7201 gcaccaacgc gcagcccgga ctcggtaatg gcgcgcattg cgcccagcgc catctgatcg
     7261 ttggcaacca gcatcgcagt gggaacgatg ccctcattca gcatttgcat ggtttgttga
     7321 aaaccggaca tggcactcca gtcgccttcc cgttccgcta tcggctgaat ttgattgcga
     7381 gtgagatatt tatgccagcc agccagacgc agacgcgccg agacagaact taatgggccc
     7441 gctaacagcg cgatttgctg gtgacccaat gcgaccagat gctccacgcc cagtcgcgta
     7501 ccgtcttcat gggagaaaat aatactgttg atgggtgtct ggtcagagac atcaagaaat
     7561 aacgccggaa cattagtgca ggcagcttcc acagcaatgg catcctggtc atccagcgga
     7621 tagttaatga tcagcccact gacgcgttgc gcgagaagat tgtgcaccgc cgctttacag
     7681 gcttcgacgc cgcttcgttc taccatcgac accaccacgc tggcacccag ttgatcggcg
     7741 cgagatttaa tcgccgcgac aatttgcgac ggcgcgtgca gggccagact ggaggtggca
     7801 acgccaatca gcaacgactg tttgcccgcc agttgttgtg ccacgcggtt gggaatgtaa
     7861 ttcagctccg ccatcgccgc ttccactttt tcccgcgttt tcgcagaaac gtggctggcc
     7921 tggttcacca cgcgggaaac ggtctgataa gagacaccgg catactctgc gacatcgtat
     7981 aacgttactg gtttcacatt caccaccctg aattgactct cttccgggcg ctatcatgcc
     8041 ataccgcgaa aggttttgcg ccattcgatg gtgtccggga tctcgacgct ctcccttatg
     8101 cgactcctgc attaggaagc agcccagtag taggttgagg ccgttgagca ccgccgccgc
     8161 aaggaatggt gcatgcaagg agatggcgcc caacagtccc ccggccacgg ggcctgccac
     8221 catacccacg ccgaaacaag cgctcatgag cccgaagtgg cgagcccgat cttccccatc
     8281 ggtgatgtcg gcgatatagg cgccagcaac cgcacctgtg gcgccggtga tgccggccac
     8341 gatgcgtccg gcgtagagga tcg
//
