# Supplementary material for: Recombinant TP-84 Bacteriophage Glycosylase–Depolymerase Confers Activity against Thermostable Geobacillus stearothermophilus via Capsule Degradation
Source: Int J Mol Sci. 2024 Jan 5;25(2):722. doi: 10.3390/ijms25020722 (PMC10815759; doi:10.3390/ijms25020722)
Supplement: Supplementary file 1 [file ijms-25-00722-s001.zip › Supplementary File S2_pET21-HisTP84_26.gbk]

LOCUS       Supplementary_fi        8399 bp DNA     circular SYN 20-NOV-2023
DEFINITION  .
ACCESSION   .
VERSION     .
KEYWORDS    pET21d(+)_His6-TP84_26
SOURCE      synthetic DNA construct
  ORGANISM  synthetic DNA construct
REFERENCE   1  (bases 1 to 8399)
  AUTHORS   Agnieszka Ozog
  TITLE     Direct Submission
  JOURNAL   Exported Jan 4, 2024 from SnapGene 7.0.3
            https://www.snapgene.com
FEATURES             Location/Qualifiers
     source          1..8399
                     /mol_type="other DNA"
                     /organism="synthetic DNA construct"
     source          144..3119
                     /note="color: #ffffff"
     promoter        21..39
                     /label=T7 promoter
                     /note="promoter for bacteriophage T7 RNA polymerase"
                     /note="color: #ffffff; direction: RIGHT"
     protein_bind    40..64
                     /label=lac operator
                     /bound_moiety="lac repressor encoded by lacI"
                     /note="The lac repressor binds to the lac operator to 
                     inhibit transcription in E. coli. This inhibition can be 
                     relieved by adding lactose or 
                     isopropyl-beta-D-thiogalactopyranoside (IPTG)."
                     /note="color: #31849b"
     RBS             79..101
                     /note="efficient ribosome binding site from bacteriophage 
                     T7 gene 10 (Olins and Rangwala, 1989)"
                     /note="color: #a6acb3"
     CDS             111..3119
                     /codon_start=1
                     /label=His6-TP84_26 capsule depolymerase
                     /note="This feature has 4 segments:
                        1:  111 ..  122 / #ffffff
                        2:  123 ..  140 / #ffff00 / His6-tag
                        3:  141 ..  143 / #ffffff
                        4:  144 .. 3119 / #cc99ff / TP84_26 capsule 
                     depolymerase"
                     /translation="MRGSHHHHHHSMTKQKRVMTWSLRIQNDDYRHDIERYGNKITSIG
                     FHEFNVDAQGRIAIYRLGPQKDAQGSFTSFTDATTYDRYAPGRTLWPNYIEKDMKRWPH
                     IEYYMQFVIFGPETVSRLLDSQTAQDNFINNLKTVVARFRKDQNGNDLGYTGIEIDCEG
                     SFSDSKWDTRAGDDVKYINLLKRIKNEVIIDANPDFKLRINAHAMWGDGIPDYYRFHNY
                     KLFAESTDKNGNPLLDEVQIMTYDFSWSGSAPGPSTPLWWMRNVAEWVKQCFDPSVNPN
                     AKCTIDNVYLGGAGYGRRWPIHSDDNWGSTVTYRDLVDWQNGYLIHHLGGGQLADQDFI
                     PLNAFNDPNSDNQIMLMHQYDYFKARHMKRYDSMGQTTVRVSEYNGIEYATAYSKTQHA
                     KISGLAGVTGVKGVSEPTHNLSPYDNPKRGETVTIDFGNGQSYTFQAYQTKRVPYVPTA
                     IKDANGKITGYACQLSEQPETVLTYTLNVPQAGTYKIGAIVSFPFYNYTKLGGHINGAP
                     FTIGGDNLPDYYPMMFKACHIWDLGTHSLNAGANTITIEGPMSAHGTIIFGFFACQSLT
                     LEVIGGYMDCESTIYPYKKRDGSDARLPAQFALTSEVLQQSPRPVIMWEDVFRQYLNDE
                     FVQQYGLEATTYYRLTGQKKDYGGGTIEEWTDDVLTGCYALVDNGFTQGHWPVETDENG
                     TACARFRPNDPKNNGVTSGQLVLNYTYKTTNISCEVQFKVKSGRRAGIRFASTGPGDGY
                     VFLIDYQTQEAMMFYETAGSSQLVASASLGDRRADYDELITLKVLVNNGKCRCYFGNVM
                     FFMDMNLPHMSPGGIGFVATNCDAYLYKLSIGTTERWETLERFSVIIDGQEYKMGEISR
                     PGINRDQWGFLIYSGFNEYNTREVLPDGSRPEISLDYVFKPIHVPSWTGKKKITIKLID
                     AGLWYKQLYIGDANGMSIAYAGDEESFDRAMNIAVHEYGCKGIGLWVLGQADPRIFETL
                     PDVVPWHPDPNEN"
     misc_feature    123..140
                     /label=His6 tag
                     /note="color: #ffff00"
     terminator      3231..3278
                     /label=T7 terminator
                     /note="transcription terminator for bacteriophage T7 RNA 
                     polymerase"
                     /note="color: #ffffff"
     rep_origin      3315..3770
                     /direction=RIGHT
                     /label=f1 ori
                     /note="f1 bacteriophage origin of replication; arrow 
                     indicates direction of (+) strand synthesis"
                     /note="color: #ffff00"
     promoter        3797..3901
                     /gene="bla"
                     /label=AmpR promoter
                     /note="color: #ffffff; direction: RIGHT"
     CDS             3902..4762
                     /codon_start=1
                     /gene="bla"
                     /product="beta-lactamase"
                     /label=AmpR
                     /note="confers resistance to ampicillin, carbenicillin, and
                     related antibiotics"
                     /note="This feature has 2 segments:
                        1: 3902 .. 3970 / #ccffcc / signal sequence
                        2: 3971 .. 4762 / #ccffcc
                     Cleavage site after base 3970"
                     /translation="MSIQHFRVALIPFFAAFCLPVFAHPETLVKVKDAEDQLGARVGYI
                     ELDLNSGKILESFRPEERFPMMSTFKVLLCGAVLSRIDAGQEQLGRRIHYSQNDLVEYS
                     PVTEKHLTDGMTVRELCSAAITMSDNTAANLLLTTIGGPKELTAFLHNMGDHVTRLDRW
                     EPELNEAIPNDERDTTMPAAMATTLRKLLTGELLTLASRQQLIDWMEADKVAGPLLRSA
                     LPAGWFIADKSGAGERGSRGIIAALGPDGKPSRIVVIYTTGSQATMDERNRQIAEIGAS
                     LIKHW"
     rep_origin      4933..5521
                     /direction=RIGHT
                     /label=ori
                     /note="high-copy-number ColE1/pMB1/pBR322/pUC origin of 
                     replication"
                     /note="color: #ffff00"
     misc_feature    5707..5849
                     /label=bom
                     /note="basis of mobility region from pBR322"
                     /note="color: #a6acb3"
     CDS             complement(5951..6142)
                     /codon_start=1
                     /gene="rop"
                     /product="Rop protein, which maintains plasmids at low copy
                     number"
                     /label=rop
                     /note="color: #993366"
                     /translation="MTKQEKTALNMARFIRSQTLTLLEKLNELDADEQADICESLHDHA
                     DELYRSCLARFGDDGENL"
     CDS             complement(6951..8033)
                     /codon_start=1
                     /gene="lacI"
                     /product="lac repressor"
                     /label=lacI
                     /note="The lac repressor binds to the lac operator to 
                     inhibit transcription in E. coli. This inhibition can be 
                     relieved by adding lactose or 
                     isopropyl-beta-D-thiogalactopyranoside (IPTG)."
                     /note="color: #993366"
                     /translation="MKPVTLYDVAEYAGVSYQTVSRVVNQASHVSAKTREKVEAAMAEL
                     NYIPNRVAQQLAGKQSLLIGVATSSLALHAPSQIVAAIKSRADQLGASVVVSMVERSGV
                     EACKAAVHNLLAQRVSGLIINYPLDDQDAIAVEAACTNVPALFLDVSDQTPINSIIFSH
                     EDGTRLGVEHLVALGHQQIALLAGPLSSVSARLRLAGWHKYLTRNQIQPIAEREGDWSA
                     MSGFQQTMQMLNEGIVPTAMLVANDQMALGAMRAITESGLRVGADISVVGYDDTEDSSC
                     YIPPLTTIKQDFRLLGQTSVDRLLQLSQGQAVKGNQLLPVSLVKRKTTLAPNTQTASPR
                     ALADSLMQLARQVSRLESGQ"
     promoter        complement(8034..8111)
                     /gene="lacI"
                     /label=lacI promoter
                     /note="color: #ffffff; direction: LEFT"
ORIGIN
        1 agatctcgat cccgcgaaat taatacgact cactataggg gaattgtgag cggataacaa
       61 ttcccctcta gaaataattt tgtttaactt taagaaggag atataccatg atgagaggat
      121 ctcatcatca tcaccatcat tccatgacga aacaaaaacg tgtgatgaca tggtcactgc
      181 ggattcaaaa cgatgactat cgacacgaca tcgaacgtta tggaaacaag atcacatcga
      241 tcggattcca tgaattcaat gtcgatgcac agggccggat cgccatctat cgtctagggc
      301 cacaaaagga tgcacaggga tcgttcacat ccttcacaga tgccaccaca tatgatcgtt
      361 atgcgccagg gcggacatta tggccgaatt acatcgaaaa agacatgaag cggtggccgc
      421 atatcgaata ttacatgcag tttgttatat tcggtccaga aacggtgtca cgactgctgg
      481 attcacaaac ggcgcaggat aactttatca acaatctgaa aacggtcgtg gccagattcc
      541 gaaaggatca gaacggaaat gatctgggat acaccgggat cgaaatcgac tgcgaaggat
      601 cattcagtga ttcgaaatgg gatacacgcg ccggggatga tgtgaagtat atcaatctat
      661 tgaaacggat taaaaatgaa gtgatcatcg atgcgaatcc agattttaaa ttacggatca
      721 acgcacatgc gatgtggggc gatggaatcc cggattatta tcgattccat aactataaat
      781 tgtttgccga atccaccgat aaaaacggaa atccgttgct ggatgaagtg cagatcatga
      841 cgtatgactt ttcctggtct ggatctgcgc cagggccatc gacaccattg tggtggatgc
      901 gaaatgtggc cgaatgggtg aaacagtgtt ttgatccatc ggtgaatccg aacgcaaaat
      961 gcacgattga caatgtgtat ctgggcggcg cagggtatgg ccgcagatgg ccgattcatt
     1021 cggatgataa ctggggatcg acagtgacat atcgggatct cgttgactgg caaaacggtt
     1081 atttgatcca ccacctgggc ggcggccaac tggcagacca ggattttatc cctttaaatg
     1141 cgtttaatga tccaaacagt gacaaccaga tcatgctgat gcatcaatat gactatttca
     1201 aagcgcgtca catgaagcga tatgattcga tggggcagac gacagtgcgt gtatccgaat
     1261 ataacggcat cgaatatgca acggcctatt caaagacgca acatgctaaa attagcggtc
     1321 tggcaggggt gacaggggtg aaaggtgtca gcgaaccgac acacaacctt tcaccatatg
     1381 ataatccgaa acgcggtgaa acagtcacca ttgattttgg gaatggccag tcatacacat
     1441 tccaggcata ccaaacgaaa cgtgtgccgt atgtaccgac agcaatcaaa gatgcaaacg
     1501 gaaaaataac aggatatgcg tgtcagttat ccgaacagcc agaaactgtt ttgacataca
     1561 cgttaaatgt gccgcaagct ggaacataca agatcggcgc aattgtgtca tttccatttt
     1621 ataactatac gaaactaggt ggacacataa atggcgcacc attcacgatc ggcggcgaca
     1681 atttaccaga ctattatccg atgatgttca aagcatgtca catctgggat cttggcacac
     1741 attcattgaa cgccggagca aacaccatca cgatcgaagg gcctatgtct gcacatggca
     1801 cgatcatttt cggctttttt gcgtgtcaat cactgacact ggaagtgatc ggcggatata
     1861 tggactgcga atcgacaata tatccttaca aaaaacgtga tggatcagat gccagactgc
     1921 ctgcacaatt cgcactgaca tcggaagtat tgcaacaatc gccgcggcca gtgatcatgt
     1981 gggaagatgt attcagacag tatttgaatg atgaatttgt tcaacaatac ggcctggaag
     2041 ctacaaccta ttacagattg acaggacaga aaaaagacta tggcggcggc acgattgaag
     2101 aatggacaga tgacgtgctg actggatgtt atgcgctagt ggacaacgga ttcacacaag
     2161 gtcactggcc agtggaaaca gacgaaaacg gcacagcgtg tgcaagattc cggcctaatg
     2221 atccgaaaaa caacggtgtg acatctggac agttagtttt gaattacaca tataaaacca
     2281 cgaacatttc ctgcgaagtg caattcaaag tgaaatcggg tagacgcgcc gggatcagat
     2341 tcgcatccac tggaccaggg gatggatatg tctttttaat cgattatcaa acacaggaag
     2401 ccatgatgtt ctatgaaacc gctggatcat cgcaactggt ggccagtgca tccctggggg
     2461 atagaagggc cgactatgat gaattgatca cattgaaagt cctggtcaat aacggaaaat
     2521 gtcggtgcta tttcggcaac gtgatgttct ttatggatat gaatctgccg cacatgtcgc
     2581 caggcggcat cggattcgtg gcaacaaatt gcgatgccta tctatataaa ctatccatcg
     2641 gaacgactga acgatgggaa acacttgaac gattcagtgt catcatcgat ggccaggaat
     2701 ataagatggg cgaaatcagc agaccgggaa tcaaccggga tcagtgggga tttttgatat
     2761 attctggatt caatgaatac aacaccaggg aagtcctgcc ggatggatcg cggccagaaa
     2821 tcagtctgga ctatgtattt aaaccgatcc atgtgccatc ctggaccggg aaaaagaaga
     2881 tcacgatcaa gctgatcgat gccgggctat ggtataaaca gctatacatc ggcgatgcaa
     2941 acggcatgtc gatcgcatac gcaggggatg aagaatcgtt cgacagggcg atgaacatcg
     3001 cggtgcatga atatggatgc aaagggatcg gtttgtgggt attaggtcaa gcagatccgc
     3061 gcatctttga aacattgccg gatgtagtgc cgtggcatcc agatccgaac gaaaactaag
     3121 tcgacaagct tgcggccgca ctcgagcacc accaccacca ccactgagat ccggctgcta
     3181 acaaagcccg aaaggaagct gagttggctg ctgccaccgc tgagcaataa ctagcataac
     3241 cccttggggc ctctaaacgg gtcttgaggg gttttttgct gaaaggagga actatatccg
     3301 gattggcgaa tgggnnnnnn nnnnnnnnnn nnnnnnnnnn nnnnnnnnnn nnnnnnnnnn
     3361 nnnnnnnnnn nnnnnnnnnn nnnnnnnnnn nnnnnnnnnn nnnnnnnnnn nnnnnnnnnn
     3421 nnnnnnnnnn nnnnnnnncn nnnnnnnnnn nnnnnnnnnn nnnnnnnnnn nnnnnnnnnn
     3481 nnnnnnnnnn nnnnnnnnnn nnnnnnnnnn nnnnnnnnnn nnnnnnnnnn annnnnnnnn
     3541 nnnnnnnnnn nnnnnnnnnn nnnnnnnnnn nnnnnnnnnn cctttgacgt tggagtccac
     3601 gttctttaat agtggactct tgttccaaac tggaacaaca ctcaacccta tctcggtcta
     3661 ttcttttgat ttataaggga ttttgccgat ttcggcctat tggttaaaaa atgagctgat
     3721 ttaacaaaaa tttaacgcga attttaacaa aatattaacg tttacaattt caggtggcac
     3781 ttttcgggga aatgtgcgcg gaacccctat ttgtttattt ttctaaatac attcaaatat
     3841 gtatccgctc atgagacaat aaccctgata aatgcttcaa taatattgaa aaaggaagag
     3901 tatgagtatt caacatttcc gtgtcgccct tattcccttt tttgcggcat tttgccttcc
     3961 tgtttttgct cacccagaaa cgctggtgaa agtaaaagat gctgaagatc agttgggtgc
     4021 acgagtgggt tacatcgaac tggatctcaa cagcggtaag atccttgaga gttttcgccc
     4081 cgaagaacgt tttccaatga tgagcacttt taaagttctg ctatgtggcg cggtattatc
     4141 ccgtattgac gccgggcaag agcaactcgg tcgccgcata cactattctc agaatgactt
     4201 ggttgagtac tcaccagtca cagaaaagca tcttacggat ggcatgacag taagagaatt
     4261 atgcagtgct gccataacca tgagtgataa cactgcggcc aacttacttc tgacaacgat
     4321 cggaggaccg aaggagctaa ccgctttttt gcacaacatg ggggatcatg taactcgcct
     4381 tgatcgttgg gaaccggagc tgaatgaagc cataccaaac gacgagcgtg acaccacgat
     4441 gcctgcagca atggcaacaa cgttgcgcaa actattaact ggcgaactac ttactctagc
     4501 ttcccggcaa caattaatag actggatgga ggcggataaa gttgcaggac cacttctgcg
     4561 ctcggccctt ccggctggct ggtttattgc tgataaatct ggagccggtg agcgtgggtc
     4621 tcgcggtatc attgcagcac tggggccaga tggtaagccc tcccgtatcg tagttatcta
     4681 cacgacgggg agtcaggcaa ctatggatga acgaaataga cagatcgctg agataggtgc
     4741 ctcactgatt aagcattggt aactgtcaga ccaagtttac tcatatatac tttagattga
     4801 tttaaaactt catttttaat ttaaaaggat ctaggtgaag atcctttttg ataatctcat
     4861 gaccaaaatc ccttaacgtg agttttcgtt ccactgagcg tcagaccccg tagaaaagat
     4921 caaaggatct tcttgagatc ctttttttct gcgcgtaatc tgctgcttgc aaacaaaaaa
     4981 accaccgcta ccagcggtgg tttgtttgcc ggatcaagag ctaccaactc tttttccgaa
     5041 ggtaactggc ttcagcagag cgcagatacc aaatactgtc cttctagtgt agccgtagtt
     5101 aggccaccac ttcaagaact ctgtagcacc gcctacatac ctcgctctgc taatcctgtt
     5161 accagtggct gctgccagtg gcgataagtc gtgtcttacc gggttggact caagacgata
     5221 gttaccggat aaggcgcagc ggtcgggctg aacggggggt tcgtgcacac agcccagctt
     5281 ggagcgaacg acctacaccg aactgagata cctacagcgt gagctatgag aaagcgccac
     5341 gcttcccgaa gggagaaagg cggacaggta tccggtaagc ggcagggtcg gaacaggaga
     5401 gcgcacgagg gagcttccag ggggaaacgc ctggtatctt tatagtcctg tcgggtttcg
     5461 ccacctctga cttgagcgtc gatttttgtg atgctcgtca ggggggcgga gcctatggaa
     5521 aaacgccagc aacgcggcct ttttacggtt cctggccttt tgctggcctt ttgctcacat
     5581 gttctttcct gcgttatccc ctgattctgt ggataaccgt attaccgcct ttgagtgagc
     5641 tgataccgct cgccgcagcc gaacgaccga gcgcagcgag tcagtgagcg aggaagcgga
     5701 agagcgcctg atgcggtatt ttctccttac gcatctgtgc ggtatttcac accgcatata
     5761 tggtgcactc tcagtacaat ctgctctgat gccgcatagt taagccagta tacactccgc
     5821 tatcgctacg tgactgggtc atggctgcgc cccgacaccc gccaacaccc gctgacgcgc
     5881 cctgacgggc ttgtctgctc ccggcatccg cttacagaca agctgtgacc gtctccggga
     5941 gctgcatgtg tcagaggttt tcaccgtcat caccgaaacg cgcgaggcag ctgcggtaaa
     6001 gctcatcagc gtggtcgtga agcgattcac agatgtctgc ctgttcatcc gcgtccagct
     6061 cgttgagttt ctccagaagc gttaatgtct ggcttctgat aaagcgggcc atgttaaggg
     6121 cggttttttc ctgtttggtc actgatgcct ccgtgtaagg gggatttctg ttcatggggg
     6181 taatgatacc gatgaaacga gagaggatgc tcacgatacg ggttactgat gatgaacatg
     6241 cccggttact ggaacgttgt gagggtaaac aactggcggt atggatgcgg cgggaccaga
     6301 gaaaaatcac tcagggtcaa tgccagcgct tcgttaatac agatgtaggt gttccacagg
     6361 gtagccagca gcatcctgcg atgcagatcc ggaacataat ggtgcagggc gctgacttcc
     6421 gcgtttccag actttacgaa acacggaaac cgaagaccat tcatgttgtt gctcaggtcg
     6481 cagacgtttt gcagcagcag tcgcttcacg ttcgctcgcg tatcggtgat tcattctgct
     6541 aaccagtaag gcaaccccgc cagcctagcc gggtcctcaa cgacaggagc acgatcatgc
     6601 gcacccgtgg ggccgccatg ccggcgataa tggcctgctt ctcgccgaaa cgtttggtgg
     6661 cgggaccagt gacgaaggct tgagcgaggg cgtgcaagat tccgaatacc gcaagcgaca
     6721 ggccgatcat cgtcgcgctc cagcgaaagc ggtcctcgcc gaaaatgacc cagagcgctg
     6781 ccggcacctg tcctacgagt tgcatgataa agaagacagt cataagtgcg gcgacgatag
     6841 tcatgccccg cgcccaccgg aaggagctga ctgggttgaa ggctctcaag ggcatcggtc
     6901 gagatcccgg tgcctaatga gtgagctaac ttacattaat tgcgttgcgc tcactgcccg
     6961 ctttccagtc gggaaacctg tcgtgccagc tgcattaatg aatcggccaa cgcgcgggga
     7021 gaggcggttt gcgtattggg cgccagggtg gtttttcttt tcaccagtga gacgggcaac
     7081 agctgattgc ccttcaccgc ctggccctga gagagttgca gcaagcggtc cacgctggtt
     7141 tgccccagca ggcgaaaatc ctgtttgatg gtggttaacg gcgggatata acatgagctg
     7201 tcttcggtat cgtcgtatcc cactaccgag atatccgcac caacgcgcag cccggactcg
     7261 gtaatggcgc gcattgcgcc cagcgccatc tgatcgttgg caaccagcat cgcagtggga
     7321 acgatgccct cattcagcat ttgcatggtt tgttgaaaac cggacatggc actccagtcg
     7381 ccttcccgtt ccgctatcgg ctgaatttga ttgcgagtga gatatttatg ccagccagcc
     7441 agacgcagac gcgccgagac agaacttaat gggcccgcta acagcgcgat ttgctggtga
     7501 cccaatgcga ccagatgctc cacgcccagt cgcgtaccgt cttcatggga gaaaataata
     7561 ctgttgatgg gtgtctggtc agagacatca agaaataacg ccggaacatt agtgcaggca
     7621 gcttccacag caatggcatc ctggtcatcc agcggatagt taatgatcag cccactgacg
     7681 cgttgcgcga gaagattgtg caccgccgct ttacaggctt cgacgccgct tcgttctacc
     7741 atcgacacca ccacgctggc acccagttga tcggcgcgag atttaatcgc cgcgacaatt
     7801 tgcgacggcg cgtgcagggc cagactggag gtggcaacgc caatcagcaa cgactgtttg
     7861 cccgccagtt gttgtgccac gcggttggga atgtaattca gctccgccat cgccgcttcc
     7921 actttttccc gcgttttcgc agaaacgtgg ctggcctggt tcaccacgcg ggaaacggtc
     7981 tgataagaga caccggcata ctctgcgaca tcgtataacg ttactggttt cacattcacc
     8041 accctgaatt gactctcttc cgggcgctat catgccatac cgcgaaaggt tttgcgccat
     8101 tcgatggtgt ccgggatctc gacgctctcc cttatgcgac tcctgcatta ggaagcagcc
     8161 cagtagtagg ttgaggccgt tgagcaccgc cgccgcaagg aatggtgcat gcaaggagat
     8221 ggcgcccaac agtcccccgg ccacggggcc tgccaccata cccacgccga aacaagcgct
     8281 catgagcccg aagtggcgag cccgatcttc cccatcggtg atgtcggcga tataggcgcc
     8341 agcaaccgca cctgtggcgc cggtgatgcc ggccacgatg cgtccggcgt agaggatcg
//
